>Addgene plasmid #170305 | LentiCRISPRv2puro-Tbxas1 | addgene full sequence | sequence record 334539 | Addgene NGS Result
GTCGACGGATCGGGAGATCTCCCGATCCCCTATGGTGCACTCTCAGTACAATCTGCTCTGATGCCGCATA
GTTAAGCCAGTATCTGCTCCCTGCTTGTGTGTTGGAGGTCGCTGAGTAGTGCGCGAGCAAAATTTAAGCT
ACAACAAGGCAAGGCTTGACCGACAATTGCATGAAGAATCTGCTTAGGGTTAGGCGTTTTGCGCTGCTTC
GCGATGTACGGGCCAGATATACGCGTTGACATTGATTATTGACTAGTTATTAATAGTAATCAATTACGGG
GTCATTAGTTCATAGCCCATATATGGAGTTCCGCGTTACATAACTTACGGTAAATGGCCCGCCTGGCTGA
CCGCCCAACGACCCCCGCCCATTGACGTCAATAATGACGTATGTTCCCATAGTAACGCCAATAGGGACTT
TCCATTGACGTCAATGGGTGGAGTATTTACGGTAAACTGCCCACTTGGCAGTACATCAAGTGTATCATAT
GCCAAGTACGCCCCCTATTGACGTCAATGACGGTAAATGGCCCGCCTGGCATTATGCCCAGTACATGACC
TTATGGGACTTTCCTACTTGGCAGTACATCTACGTATTAGTCATCGCTATTACCATGGTGATGCGGTTTT
GGCAGTACATCAATGGGCGTGGATAGCGGTTTGACTCACGGGGATTTCCAAGTCTCCACCCCATTGACGT
CAATGGGAGTTTGTTTTGGCACCAAAATCAACGGGACTTTCCAAAATGTCGTAACAACTCCGCCCCATTG
ACGCAAATGGGCGGTAGGCGTGTACGGTGGGAGGTCTATATAAGCAGCGCGTTTTGCCTGTACTGGGTCT
CTCTGGTTAGACCAGATCTGAGCCTGGGAGCTCTCTGGCTAACTAGGGAACCCACTGCTTAAGCCTCAAT
AAAGCTTGCCTTGAGTGCTTCAAGTAGTGTGTGCCCGTCTGTTGTGTGACTCTGGTAACTAGAGATCCCT
CAGACCCTTTTAGTCAGTGTGGAAAATCTCTAGCAGTGGCGCCCGAACAGGGACTTGAAAGCGAAAGGGA
AACCAGAGGAGCTCTCTCGACGCAGGACTCGGCTTGCTGAAGCGCGCACGGCAAGAGGCGAGGGGCGGCG
ACTGGTGAGTACGCCAAAAATTTTGACTAGCGGAGGCTAGAAGGAGAGAGATGGGTGCGAGAGCGTCAGT
ATTAAGCGGGGGAGAATTAGATCGCGATGGGAAAAAATTCGGTTAAGGCCAGGGGGAAAGAAAAAATATA
AATTAAAACATATAGTATGGGCAAGCAGGGAGCTAGAACGATTCGCAGTTAATCCTGGCCTGTTAGAAAC
ATCAGAAGGCTGTAGACAAATACTGGGACAGCTACAACCATCCCTTCAGACAGGATCAGAAGAACTTAGA
TCATTATATAATACAGTAGCAACCCTCTATTGTGTGCATCAAAGGATAGAGATAAAAGACACCAAGGAAG
CTTTAGACAAGATAGAGGAAGAGCAAAACAAAAGTAAGACCACCGCACAGCAAGCGGCCGCTGATCTTCA
GACCTGGAGGAGGAGATATGAGGGACAATTGGAGAAGTGAATTATATAAATATAAAGTAGTAAAAATTGA
ACCATTAGGAGTAGCACCCACCAAGGCAAAGAGAAGAGTGGTGCAGAGAGAAAAAAGAGCAGTGGGAATA
GGAGCTTTGTTCCTTGGGTTCTTGGGAGCAGCAGGAAGCACTATGGGCGCAGCGTCAATGACGCTGACGG
TACAGGCCAGACAATTATTGTCTGGTATAGTGCAGCAGCAGAACAATTTGCTGAGGGCTATTGAGGCGCA
ACAGCATCTGTTGCAACTCACAGTCTGGGGCATCAAGCAGCTCCAGGCAAGAATCCTGGCTGTGGAAAGA
TACCTAAAGGATCAACAGCTCCTGGGGATTTGGGGTTGCTCTGGAAAACTCATTTGCACCACTGCTGTGC
CTTGGAATGCTAGTTGGAGTAATAAATCTCTGGAACAGATTTGGAATCACACGACCTGGATGGAGTGGGA
CAGAGAAATTAACAATTACACAAGCTTAATACACTCCTTAATTGAAGAATCGCAAAACCAGCAAGAAAAG
AATGAACAAGAATTATTGGAATTAGATAAATGGGCAAGTTTGTGGAATTGGTTTAACATAACAAATTGGC
TGTGGTATATAAAATTATTCATAATGATAGTAGGAGGCTTGGTAGGTTTAAGAATAGTTTTTGCTGTACT
TTCTATAGTGAATAGAGTTAGGCAGGGATATTCACCATTATCGTTTCAGACCCACCTCCCAACCCCGAGG
GGACCCGACAGGCCCGAAGGAATAGAAGAAGAAGGTGGAGAGAGAGACAGAGACAGATCCATTCGATTAG
TGAACGGATCGGCACTGCGTGCGCCAATTCTGCAGACAAATGGCAGTATTCATCCACAATTTTAAAAGAA
AAGGGGGGATTGGGGGGTACAGTGCAGGGGAAAGAATAGTAGACATAATAGCAACAGACATACAAACTAA
AGAATTACAAAAACAAATTACAAAAATTCAAAATTTTCGGGTTTATTACAGGGACAGCAGAGATCCAGTT
TGGTTAATTAAGGTACCGAGGGCCTATTTCCCATGATTCCTTCATATTTGCATATACGATACAAGGCTGT
TAGAGAGATAATTAGAATTAATTTGACTGTAAACACAAAGATATTAGTACAAAATACGTGACGTAGAAAG
TAATAATTTCTTGGGTAGTTTGCAGTTTTAAAATTATGTTTTAAAATGGACTATCATATGCTTACCGTAA
CTTGAAAGTATTTCGATTTCTTGGCTTTATATATCTTGTGGAAAGGACGAAACACCGGCACAAAGGAACC
ACCCCAAGTTTTAGAGCTAGAAATAGCAAGTTAAAATAAGGCTAGTCCGTTATCAACTTGAAAAAGTGGC
ACCGAGTCGGTGCTTTTTTGAATTCGCTAGCTAGGTCTTGAAAGGAGTGGGAATTGGCTCCGGTGCCCGT
CAGTGGGCAGAGCGCACATCGCCCACAGTCCCCGAGAAGTTGGGGGGAGGGGTCGGCAATTGATCCGGTG
CCTAGAGAAGGTGGCGCGGGGTAAACTGGGAAAGTGATGTCGTGTACTGGCTCCGCCTTTTTCCCGAGGG
TGGGGGAGAACCGTATATAAGTGCAGTAGTCGCCGTGAACGTTCTTTTTCGCAACGGGTTTGCCGCCAGA
ACACAGGACCGGTTCTAGAGCGCTGCCACCATGGACAAGAAGTACAGCATCGGCCTGGACATCGGCACCA
ACTCTGTGGGCTGGGCCGTGATCACCGACGAGTACAAGGTGCCCAGCAAGAAATTCAAGGTGCTGGGCAA
CACCGACCGGCACAGCATCAAGAAGAACCTGATCGGAGCCCTGCTGTTCGACAGCGGCGAAACAGCCGAG
GCCACCCGGCTGAAGAGAACCGCCAGAAGAAGATACACCAGACGGAAGAACCGGATCTGCTATCTGCAAG
AGATCTTCAGCAACGAGATGGCCAAGGTGGACGACAGCTTCTTCCACAGACTGGAAGAGTCCTTCCTGGT
GGAAGAGGATAAGAAGCACGAGCGGCACCCCATCTTCGGCAACATCGTGGACGAGGTGGCCTACCACGAG
AAGTACCCCACCATCTACCACCTGAGAAAGAAACTGGTGGACAGCACCGACAAGGCCGACCTGCGGCTGA
TCTATCTGGCCCTGGCCCACATGATCAAGTTCCGGGGCCACTTCCTGATCGAGGGCGACCTGAACCCCGA
CAACAGCGACGTGGACAAGCTGTTCATCCAGCTGGTGCAGACCTACAACCAGCTGTTCGAGGAAAACCCC
ATCAACGCCAGCGGCGTGGACGCCAAGGCCATCCTGTCTGCCAGACTGAGCAAGAGCAGACGGCTGGAAA
ATCTGATCGCCCAGCTGCCCGGCGAGAAGAAGAATGGCCTGTTCGGAAACCTGATTGCCCTGAGCCTGGG
CCTGACCCCCAACTTCAAGAGCAACTTCGACCTGGCCGAGGATGCCAAACTGCAGCTGAGCAAGGACACC
TACGACGACGACCTGGACAACCTGCTGGCCCAGATCGGCGACCAGTACGCCGACCTGTTTCTGGCCGCCA
AGAACCTGTCCGACGCCATCCTGCTGAGCGACATCCTGAGAGTGAACACCGAGATCACCAAGGCCCCCCT
GAGCGCCTCTATGATCAAGAGATACGACGAGCACCACCAGGACCTGACCCTGCTGAAAGCTCTCGTGCGG
CAGCAGCTGCCTGAGAAGTACAAAGAGATTTTCTTCGACCAGAGCAAGAACGGCTACGCCGGCTACATTG
ACGGCGGAGCCAGCCAGGAAGAGTTCTACAAGTTCATCAAGCCCATCCTGGAAAAGATGGACGGCACCGA
GGAACTGCTCGTGAAGCTGAACAGAGAGGACCTGCTGCGGAAGCAGCGGACCTTCGACAACGGCAGCATC
CCCCACCAGATCCACCTGGGAGAGCTGCACGCCATTCTGCGGCGGCAGGAAGATTTTTACCCATTCCTGA
AGGACAACCGGGAAAAGATCGAGAAGATCCTGACCTTCCGCATCCCCTACTACGTGGGCCCTCTGGCCAG
GGGAAACAGCAGATTCGCCTGGATGACCAGAAAGAGCGAGGAAACCATCACCCCCTGGAACTTCGAGGAA
GTGGTGGACAAGGGCGCTTCCGCCCAGAGCTTCATCGAGCGGATGACCAACTTCGATAAGAACCTGCCCA
ACGAGAAGGTGCTGCCCAAGCACAGCCTGCTGTACGAGTACTTCACCGTGTATAACGAGCTGACCAAAGT
GAAATACGTGACCGAGGGAATGAGAAAGCCCGCCTTCCTGAGCGGCGAGCAGAAAAAGGCCATCGTGGAC
CTGCTGTTCAAGACCAACCGGAAAGTGACCGTGAAGCAGCTGAAAGAGGACTACTTCAAGAAAATCGAGT
GCTTCGACTCCGTGGAAATCTCCGGCGTGGAAGATCGGTTCAACGCCTCCCTGGGCACATACCACGATCT
GCTGAAAATTATCAAGGACAAGGACTTCCTGGACAATGAGGAAAACGAGGACATTCTGGAAGATATCGTG
CTGACCCTGACACTGTTTGAGGACAGAGAGATGATCGAGGAACGGCTGAAAACCTATGCCCACCTGTTCG
ACGACAAAGTGATGAAGCAGCTGAAGCGGCGGAGATACACCGGCTGGGGCAGGCTGAGCCGGAAGCTGAT
CAACGGCATCCGGGACAAGCAGTCCGGCAAGACAATCCTGGATTTCCTGAAGTCCGACGGCTTCGCCAAC
AGAAACTTCATGCAGCTGATCCACGACGACAGCCTGACCTTTAAAGAGGACATCCAGAAAGCCCAGGTGT
CCGGCCAGGGCGATAGCCTGCACGAGCACATTGCCAATCTGGCCGGCAGCCCCGCCATTAAGAAGGGCAT
CCTGCAGACAGTGAAGGTGGTGGACGAGCTCGTGAAAGTGATGGGCCGGCACAAGCCCGAGAACATCGTG
ATCGAAATGGCCAGAGAGAACCAGACCACCCAGAAGGGACAGAAGAACAGCCGCGAGAGAATGAAGCGGA
TCGAAGAGGGCATCAAAGAGCTGGGCAGCCAGATCCTGAAAGAACACCCCGTGGAAAACACCCAGCTGCA
GAACGAGAAGCTGTACCTGTACTACCTGCAGAATGGGCGGGATATGTACGTGGACCAGGAACTGGACATC
AACCGGCTGTCCGACTACGATGTGGACCATATCGTGCCTCAGAGCTTTCTGAAGGACGACTCCATCGACA
ACAAGGTGCTGACCAGAAGCGACAAGAACCGGGGCAAGAGCGACAACGTGCCCTCCGAAGAGGTCGTGAA
GAAGATGAAGAACTACTGGCGGCAGCTGCTGAACGCCAAGCTGATTACCCAGAGAAAGTTCGACAATCTG
ACCAAGGCCGAGAGAGGCGGCCTGAGCGAACTGGATAAGGCCGGCTTCATCAAGAGACAGCTGGTGGAAA
CCCGGCAGATCACAAAGCACGTGGCACAGATCCTGGACTCCCGGATGAACACTAAGTACGACGAGAATGA
CAAGCTGATCCGGGAAGTGAAAGTGATCACCCTGAAGTCCAAGCTGGTGTCCGATTTCCGGAAGGATTTC
CAGTTTTACAAAGTGCGCGAGATCAACAACTACCACCACGCCCACGACGCCTACCTGAACGCCGTCGTGG
GAACCGCCCTGATCAAAAAGTACCCTAAGCTGGAAAGCGAGTTCGTGTACGGCGACTACAAGGTGTACGA
CGTGCGGAAGATGATCGCCAAGAGCGAGCAGGAAATCGGCAAGGCTACCGCCAAGTACTTCTTCTACAGC
AACATCATGAACTTTTTCAAGACCGAGATTACCCTGGCCAACGGCGAGATCCGGAAGCGGCCTCTGATCG
AGACAAACGGCGAAACCGGGGAGATCGTGTGGGATAAGGGCCGGGATTTTGCCACCGTGCGGAAAGTGCT
GAGCATGCCCCAAGTGAATATCGTGAAAAAGACCGAGGTGCAGACAGGCGGCTTCAGCAAAGAGTCTATC
CTGCCCAAGAGGAACAGCGATAAGCTGATCGCCAGAAAGAAGGACTGGGACCCTAAGAAGTACGGCGGCT
TCGACAGCCCCACCGTGGCCTATTCTGTGCTGGTGGTGGCCAAAGTGGAAAAGGGCAAGTCCAAGAAACT
GAAGAGTGTGAAAGAGCTGCTGGGGATCACCATCATGGAAAGAAGCAGCTTCGAGAAGAATCCCATCGAC
TTTCTGGAAGCCAAGGGCTACAAAGAAGTGAAAAAGGACCTGATCATCAAGCTGCCTAAGTACTCCCTGT
TCGAGCTGGAAAACGGCCGGAAGAGAATGCTGGCCTCTGCCGGCGAACTGCAGAAGGGAAACGAACTGGC
CCTGCCCTCCAAATATGTGAACTTCCTGTACCTGGCCAGCCACTATGAGAAGCTGAAGGGCTCCCCCGAG
GATAATGAGCAGAAACAGCTGTTTGTGGAACAGCACAAGCACTACCTGGACGAGATCATCGAGCAGATCA
GCGAGTTCTCCAAGAGAGTGATCCTGGCCGACGCTAATCTGGACAAAGTGCTGTCCGCCTACAACAAGCA
CCGGGATAAGCCCATCAGAGAGCAGGCCGAGAATATCATCCACCTGTTTACCCTGACCAATCTGGGAGCC
CCTGCCGCCTTCAAGTACTTTGACACCACCATCGACCGGAAGAGGTACACCAGCACCAAAGAGGTGCTGG
ACGCCACCCTGATCCACCAGAGCATCACCGGCCTGTACGAGACACGGATCGACCTGTCTCAGCTGGGAGG
CGACAAGCGACCTGCCGCCACAAAGAAGGCTGGACAGGCTAAGAAGAAGAAAGATTACAAAGACGATGAC
GATAAGGGATCCGGCGCAACAAACTTCTCTCTGCTGAAACAAGCCGGAGATGTCGAAGAGAATCCTGGAC
CGACCGAGTACAAGCCCACGGTGCGCCTCGCCACCCGCGACGACGTCCCCAGGGCCGTACGCACCCTCGC
CGCCGCGTTCGCCGACTACCCCGCCACGCGCCACACCGTCGATCCGGACCGCCACATCGAGCGGGTCACC
GAGCTGCAAGAACTCTTCCTCACGCGCGTCGGGCTCGACATCGGCAAGGTGTGGGTCGCGGACGACGGCG
CCGCGGTGGCGGTCTGGACCACGCCGGAGAGCGTCGAAGCGGGGGCGGTGTTCGCCGAGATCGGCCCGCG
CATGGCCGAGTTGAGCGGTTCCCGGCTGGCCGCGCAGCAACAGATGGAAGGCCTCCTGGCGCCGCACCGG
CCCAAGGAGCCCGCGTGGTTCCTGGCCACCGTCGGAGTCTCGCCCGACCACCAGGGCAAGGGTCTGGGCA
GCGCCGTCGTGCTCCCCGGAGTGGAGGCGGCCGAGCGCGCCGGGGTGCCCGCCTTCCTGGAGACCTCCGC
GCCCCGCAACCTCCCCTTCTACGAGCGGCTCGGCTTCACCGTCACCGCCGACGTCGAGGTGCCCGAAGGA
CCGCGCACCTGGTGCATGACCCGCAAGCCCGGTGCCTGAACGCGTTAAGTCGACAATCAACCTCTGGATT
ACAAAATTTGTGAAAGATTGACTGGTATTCTTAACTATGTTGCTCCTTTTACGCTATGTGGATACGCTGC
TTTAATGCCTTTGTATCATGCTATTGCTTCCCGTATGGCTTTCATTTTCTCCTCCTTGTATAAATCCTGG
TTGCTGTCTCTTTATGAGGAGTTGTGGCCCGTTGTCAGGCAACGTGGCGTGGTGTGCACTGTGTTTGCTG
ACGCAACCCCCACTGGTTGGGGCATTGCCACCACCTGTCAGCTCCTTTCCGGGACTTTCGCTTTCCCCCT
CCCTATTGCCACGGCGGAACTCATCGCCGCCTGCCTTGCCCGCTGCTGGACAGGGGCTCGGCTGTTGGGC
ACTGACAATTCCGTGGTGTTGTCGGGGAAATCATCGTCCTTTCCTTGGCTGCTCGCCTGTGTTGCCACCT
GGATTCTGCGCGGGACGTCCTTCTGCTACGTCCCTTCGGCCCTCAATCCAGCGGACCTTCCTTCCCGCGG
CCTGCTGCCGGCTCTGCGGCCTCTTCCGCGTCTTCGCCTTCGCCCTCAGACGAGTCGGATCTCCCTTTGG
GCCGCCTCCCCGCGTCGACTTTAAGACCAATGACTTACAAGGCAGCTGTAGATCTTAGCCACTTTTTAAA
AGAAAAGGGGGGACTGGAAGGGCTAATTCACTCCCAACGAAGACAAGATCTGCTTTTTGCTTGTACTGGG
TCTCTCTGGTTAGACCAGATCTGAGCCTGGGAGCTCTCTGGCTAACTAGGGAACCCACTGCTTAAGCCTC
AATAAAGCTTGCCTTGAGTGCTTCAAGTAGTGTGTGCCCGTCTGTTGTGTGACTCTGGTAACTAGAGATC
CCTCAGACCCTTTTAGTCAGTGTGGAAAATCTCTAGCAGGGCCCGTTTAAACCCGCTGATCAGCCTCGAC
TGTGCCTTCTAGTTGCCAGCCATCTGTTGTTTGCCCCTCCCCCGTGCCTTCCTTGACCCTGGAAGGTGCC
ACTCCCACTGTCCTTTCCTAATAAAATGAGGAAATTGCATCGCATTGTCTGAGTAGGTGTCATTCTATTC
TGGGGGGTGGGGTGGGGCAGGACAGCAAGGGGGAGGATTGGGAAGACAATAGCAGGCATGCTGGGGATGC
GGTGGGCTCTATGGCTTCTGAGGCGGAAAGAACCAGCTGGGGCTCTAGGGGGTATCCCC
[124 nt withheld, positions 9300-9423]
C
[91 nt withheld, positions 9425-9515]
A
[49 nt withheld, positions 9517-9565]
CCTTTGACGTTGGAGTCCACGTTCTTT
[37 nt withheld, positions 9593-9629]
ACCCTATCTCGGTCTATTCTTTTGATTTATAAGGGATTTTGCCGATTTCGGCCTATTGGTTAAAAAATGA
GCTGATTTAACAAAAATTTAACGCGAATTAATTCTGTGGAATGTGTGTCAGTTAGGGTGTGGAAAGTCCC
CAGGCTCCCCAGCAGGCAGAAGTATGCAAAGCATGCATCTCAATTAGTCAGCAACCAGGTGTGGAAAGTC
CCCAGGCTCCCCAGCAGGCAGAAGTATGCAAAGCATGCATCTCAATTAGTCAGCAACCATAGTCCCGCCC
CTAACTCCGCCCATCCCGCCCCTAACTCCGCCCAGTTCCGCCCATTCTCCGCCCCATGGCTGACTAATTT
TTTTTATTTATGCAGAGGCCGAGGCCGCCTCTGCCTCTGAGCTATTCCAGAAGTAGTGAGGAGGCTTTTT
TGGAGGCCTAGGCTTTTGCAAAAAGCTCCCGGGAGCTTGTATATCCATTTTCGGATCTGATCAGCACGTG
TTGACAATTAATCATCGGCATAGTATATCGGCATAGTATAATACGACAAGGTGAGGAACTAAACCATGGC
CAAGTTGACCAGTGCCGTTCCGGTGCTCACCGCGCGCGACGTCGCCGGAGCGGTCGAGTTCTGGACCGAC
CGGCTCGGGTTCTCCCGGGACTTCGTGGAGGACGACTTCGCCGGTGTGGTCCGGGACGACGTGACCCTGT
TCATCAGCGCGGTCCAGGACCAGGTGGTGCCGGACAACACCCTGGCCTGGGTGTGGGTGCGCGGCCTGGA
CGAGCTGTACGCCGAGTGGTCGGAGGTCGTGTCCACGAACTTCCGGGACGCCTCCGGGCCGGCCATGACC
GAGATCGGCGAGCAGCCGTGGGGGCGGGAGTTCGCCCTGCGCGACCCGGCCGGCAACTGCGTGCACTTCG
TGGCCGAGGAGCAGGACTGACACGTGCTACGAGATTTCGATTCCACCGCCGCCTTCTATGAAAGGTTGGG
CTTCGGAATCGTTTTCCGGGACGCCGGCTGGATGATCCTCCAGCGCGGGGATCTCATGCTGGAGTTCTTC
GCCCACCCCAACTTGTTTATTGCAGCTTATAATGGTTACAAATAAAGCAATAGCATCACAAATTTCACAA
ATAAAGCATTTTTTTCACTGCATTCTAGTTGTGGTTTGTCCAAACTCATCAATGTATCTTATCATGTCTG
TATACCGTCGACCTCTAGCTAGAGCTTGGCGTAATCATGGTCATAGCTGTTTCCTGTGTGAAATTGTTAT
CCGCTCACAATTCCACACAACATACGAGCCGGAAGCATAAAGTGTAAAGCCTGGGGTGCCTAATGAGTGA
GCTAACTCACATTAATTGCGTTGCGCTCACTGCCCGCTTTCCAGTCGGGAAACCTGTCGTGCCAGCTGCA
TTAATGAATCGGCCAACGCGCGGGGAGAGGCGGTTTGCGTATTGGGCGCTCTTCCGCTTCCTCGCTCACT
GACTCGCTGCGCTCGGTCGTTCGGCTGCGGCGAGCGGTATCAGCTCACTCAAAGGCGGTAATACGGTTAT
CCACAGAATCAGGGGATAACGCAGGAAAGAACATGTGAGCAAAAGGCCAGCAAAAGGCCAGGAACCGTAA
AAAGGCCGCGTTGCTGGCGTTTTTCCATAGGCTCCGCCCCCCTGACGAGCATCACAAAAATCGACGCTCA
AGTCAGAGGTGGCGAAACCCGACAGGACTATAAAGATACCAGGCGTTTCCCCCTGGAAGCTCCCTCGTGC
GCTCTCCTGTTCCGACCCTGCCGCTTACCGGATACCTGTCCGCCTTTCTCCCTTCGGGAAGCGTGGCGCT
TTCTCATAGCTCACGCTGTAGGTATCTCAGTTCGGTGTAGGTCGTTCGCTCCAAGCTGGGCTGTGTGCAC
GAACCCCCCGTTCAGCCCGACCGCTGCGCCTTATCCGGTAACTATCGTCTTGAGTCCAACCCGGTAAGAC
ACGACTTATCGCCACTGGCAGCAGCCACTGGTAACAGGATTAGCAGAGCGAGGTATGTAGGCGGTGCTAC
AGAGTTCTTGAAGTGGTGGCCTAACTACGGCTACACTAGAAGAACAGTATTTGGTATCTGCGCTCTGCTG
AAGCCAGTTACCTTCGGAAAAAGAGTTGGTAGCTCTTGATCCGGCAAACAAACCACCGCTGGTAGCGGTG
GTTTTTTTGTTTGCAAGCAGCAGATTACGCGCAGAAAAAAAGGATCTCAAGAAGATCCTTTGATCTTTTC
TACGGGGTCTGACGCTCAGTGGAACGAAAACTCACGTTAAGGGATTTTGGTCATGAGATTATCAAAAAGG
ATCTTCACCTAGATCCTTTTAAATTAAAAATGAAGTTTTAAATCAATCTAAAGTATATATGAGTAAACTT
GGTCTGACAGTTACCAATGCTTAATCAGTGAGGCACCTATCTCAGCGATCTGTCTATTTCGTTCATCCAT
AGTTGCCTGACTCCCCGTCGTGTAGATAACTACGATACGGGAGGGCTTACCATCTGGCCCCAGTGCTGCA
ATGATACCGCGAGACCCACGCTCACCGGCTCCAGATTTATCAGCAATAAACCAGCCAGCCGGAAGGGCCG
AGCGCAGAAGTGGTCCTGCAACTTTATCCGCCTCCATCCAGTCTATTAATTGTTGCCGGGAAGCTAGAGT
AAGTAGTTCGCCAGTTAATAGTTTGCGCAACGTTGTTGCCATTGCTACAGGCATCGTGGTGTCACGCTCG
TCGTTTGGTATGGCTTCATTCAGCTCCGGTTCCCAACGATCAAGGCGAGTTACATGATCCCCCATGTTGT
GCAAAAAAGCGGTTAGCTCCTTCGGTCCTCCGATCGTTGTCAGAAGTAAGTTGGCCGCAGTGTTATCACT
CATGGTTATGGCAGCACTGCATAATTCTCTTACTGTCATGCCATCCGTAAGATGCTTTTCTGTGACTGGT
GAGTACTCAACCAAGTCATTCTGAGAATAGTGTATGCGGCGACCGAGTTGCTCTTGCCCGGCGTCAATAC
GGGATAATACCGCGCCACATAGCAGAACTTTAAAAGTGCTCATCATTGGAAAACGTTCTTCGGGGCGAAA
ACTCTCAAGGATCTTACCGCTGTTGAGATCCAGTTCGATGTAACCCACTCGTGCACCCAACTGATCTTCA
GCATCTTTTACTTTCACCAGCGTTTCTGGGTGAGCAAAAACAGGAAGGCAAAATGCCGCAAAAAAGGGAA
TAAGGGCGACACGGAAATGTTGAATACTCATACTCTTCCTTTTTCAATATTATTGAAGCATTTATCAGGG
TTATTGTCTCATGAGCGGATACATATTTGAATGTATTTAGAAAAATAAACAAATAGGGGTTCCGCGCACA
TTTCCCCGAAAAGTGCCACCTGAC
Features (pLannotate 1.2.2; 33 found; start..end, strand, type, name):
     31..83      -  misc_feature   bom (fragment): basis of mobility region from pBR322
    238..617     +  enhancer       CMV enhancer: human cytomegalovirus immediate early enhancer
    618..817     +  promoter       CMV promoter: human cytomegalovirus (CMV) immediate early promoter
    835..1015    +  LTR            5' LTR (truncated): truncated 5' long terminal repeat (LTR) from HIV-1
   1062..1187    +  misc_feature   HIV-1 Ψ: packaging signal of human immunodeficiency virus type 1
   1171..1534    +  CDS            HIV-1 gag (fragment): gag protein from human immunodeficiency virus 1; gag
   1680..1913    +  misc_feature   RRE: The Rev response element (RRE) of HIV-1 allows for Rev-dependent mRNA export from the nucleus to the cytoplasm.
   2290..2390    +  CDS            Rev (fragment): human immunodeficiency virus 1 (HIV-1) Rev protein; rev; enhances nuclear export of unspliced and incompletely spliced viral mRNAs
   2440..2557    +  misc_feature   cPPT/CTS: central polypurine tract and central termination sequence of HIV-1
   2608..2848    +  promoter       U6 promoter: RNA polymerase III promoter for human U6 snRNA
   2878..2953    +  misc_RNA       gRNA scaffold: guide RNA scaffold for the Streptococcus pyogenes CRISPR/Cas9 system
   2971..2989    +  CDS            small t antigen (fragment): SV40 (simian virus 40) small t antigen
   3015..3226    +  promoter       EF-1α core promoter: core promoter for human elongation factor EF-1α
   3251..7354    +  CDS            Cas9: Cas9 (Csn1) endonuclease from the Streptococcus pyogenes Type II CRISPR/Cas system generates RNA-guided double strand breaks in DNA
   7492..8089    +  CDS            PuroR (fragment): puromycin N-acetyltransferase; pac from Streptomyces; confers resistance to puromycin
   8105..8693    +  misc_feature   WPRE: woodchuck hepatitis virus posttranscriptional regulatory element
   8744..8763    +  misc_feature   cPPT/CTS (fragment): central polypurine tract and central termination sequence of HIV-1
   8765..8998    +  LTR            3' LTR (ΔU3): self-inactivating 3' long terminal repeat (LTR) from HIV-1
   9030..9254    +  polyA_signal   bGH poly(A) signal: bovine growth hormone polyadenylation signal
   9258..9279    +  promoter       SV40 promoter (fragment): SV40 enhancer and early promoter
   9300..9728    +  rep_origin     f1 ori (sequence partly withheld): f1 bacteriophage origin of replication; arrow indicates direction of (+) strand synthesis
   9742..10071   +  promoter       SV40 promoter: SV40 enhancer and early promoter
  10119..10166   +  promoter       EM7 promoter: synthetic bacterial promoter&nbsp
  10185..10559   +  CDS            BleoR: antibiotic-binding protein; Sh ble from Streptoalloteichus hindustanus; confers resistance to bleomycin, phleomycin, and Zeocin™
  10569..10694   +  CDS            ble (fragment): BLE_KLEPN - Experimental evidence at protein level: Swiss-Prot protein existence level 1. Binding protein with a strong affinity to the bleomycin family of antibiotics. Binds to CL990; an antimitotic-antibiotic compound. From Klebsiella pneumoniae.
  10689..10810   +  polyA_signal   SV40 poly(A) signal: SV40 polyadenylation signal
  10881..10903   -  protein_bind   lac operator (fragment): The lac repressor binds to the lac operator to inhibit transcription in E. coli. This inhibition can be relieved by adding lactose or isopropyl-β-D-thiogalactopyranoside (IPTG). lac repressor encoded by lacI
  10907..10937   -  promoter       lac promoter: promoter for the E. coli lac operon
  10952..10973   -  protein_bind   CAP binding site: CAP binding activates transcription in the presence of cAMP. E. coli catabolite activator protein
  10986..11078   -  CDS            lacI (fragment): lac repressor; lacI; The lac repressor binds to the lac operator to inhibit transcription in E. coli. This inhibition can be relieved by adding lactose or isopropyl-β-D-thiogalactopyranoside (IPTG).
  11261..11849   -  rep_origin     ori: high-copy-number ColE1/pMB1/pBR322/pUC origin of replication
  12020..12880   -  CDS            AmpR: β-lactamase; bla; confers resistance to ampicillin, carbenicillin, and related antibiotics
  12881..12985   -  promoter       AmpR promoter: bla
