[The description below was written by a language model from this plasmid's Addgene catalogue record and pLannotate feature annotations shown in this document.]
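Description:
LentiCRISPRv2puro-Tbxas1 is a third-generation-style, self-inactivating HIV-1 lentiviral transfer plasmid built on the LentiCRISPRv2puro backbone and designed to knock out the mouse Tbxas1 gene. It is an all-in-one CRISPR vector. A human U6 RNA polymerase III promoter drives a single guide RNA made up of a Tbxas1-targeting spacer fused to the Streptococcus pyogenes gRNA scaffold. Downstream, an EF-1α core promoter drives S. pyogenes Cas9, followed by a puromycin N-acetyltransferase coding sequence. The feature table does not annotate the element between Cas9 and PuroR, but the lack of a separate promoter suggests that both are expressed from one transcript. A WPRE after this cassette enhances transcript stability and expression.

The viral framework comprises a CMV enhancer/promoter fused to a truncated 5' LTR, which allows Tat-independent production of genomic RNA in packaging cells. It also carries the Ψ packaging signal with a gag fragment, the RRE for Rev-dependent nuclear export, a cPPT/CTS to aid nuclear import, and a ΔU3 3' LTR followed by a bGH polyadenylation signal. Outside the LTRs, the backbone has an f1 origin and an SV40/EM7-driven bleomycin/Zeocin resistance cassette. This cassette is not packaged into virus.

In E. coli the plasmid replicates from a high-copy ColE1/pUC-type origin and is selected with ampicillin. The record lists a recombination-deficient growth strain, as is usual for LTR-containing vectors. Transduced mammalian cells are selected with puromycin. The associated study concerns thromboxane A2 signalling and prostaglandin E2 secretion by tumour cells, which fits the use of this construct to generate Tbxas1-deficient mouse cells.
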