Addgene plasmid #170305: LentiCRISPRv2puro-Tbxas1
Purpose: A knock-out vector for the mouse Tbxas1
Depositing lab: Michiyuki Matsuda. Depositing organization: Kyoto University, Graduate School of Biostudies. Publication: Intravital imaging identifies the VEGF-TXA2 axis as a critical promoter of PGE2 secretion from tumor cells and immune evasion. Konishi Y, Ichise H, Watabe T, Oki C, Tsukiji S, Hamazaki Y, Murakawa Y, Takaori-Kondo A, Terai K, Matsuda M. Cancer Res. 2021 May 25. pii: 0008-5472.CAN-20-4245. doi: 10.1158/0008-5472.CAN-20-4245. PubMed 34035084.
Backbone
  Vector backbone: LentiCRISPRv2puro
  Backbone manufacturer: https://www.addgene.org/52961/
  Vector type: Lentiviral, CRISPR
  Selectable markers: Puromycin
Growth in bacteria
  Bacterial resistance: Ampicillin, 100 μg/mL
  Growth temperature: 37°C
  Growth strain: NEB Stable
  Copy number: High Copy
Gene/Insert
  Gene/Insert name: A gRNA targeting the mouse Tbxas1 gene.
  gRNA/shRNA sequence: Tbxas1
Terms and licenses: Academic/Nonprofit Terms; Industry Terms: Not Available to Industry
How to cite: LentiCRISPRv2puro-Tbxas1 was a gift from Michiyuki Matsuda (Addgene plasmid # 170305 ; http://n2t.net/addgene:170305 ; RRID:Addgene_170305)
